>Addgene plasmid #158271 | pLKO_HSV.Ollas.NWS_NGFR | addgene full sequence | sequence record 328145 | Addgene NGS Result
TCGACGGTATCGATCACGAGACTAGTATCGAGCGGCCGCCCCCTTCACCGAGGGCCTATTTCCCATGATT
CCTTCATATTTGCATATACGATACAAGGCTGTTAGAGAGATAATTGGAATTAATTTGACTGTAAACACAA
AGATATTAGTACAAAATACGTGACGTAGAAAGTAATAATTTCTTGGGTAGTTTGCAGTTTTAAAATTATG
TTTTAAAATGGACTATCATATGCTTACCGTAACTTGAAAGTATTTCGATTTCTTGGCTTTATATATCTTG
TGGAAAGGACGAAACACCGGGTCTTCGAGAAGACCTGTTTTAGAGCTAGAAATAGCAAGTTAAAATAAGG
CTAGTCCGTTATCAACTTGAAAAAGTGGCACCGAGTCGGTGCTTTTTTTAATTCTCGACCTCGAGACAAA
TGGCAGTATTCATCCACAATTTTAAAAGAAAAGGGGGGATTGGGGGGTACAGTGCAGGGGAAAGAATAGT
AGACATAATAGCAACAGACATACAAACTAAAGAATTACAAAAACAAATTACAAAAATTCAAAATTTTCGG
GTTTATTACAGGGACAGCAGAGATCCACTTTGGCCGCGGCTCGAGGCGATAAGCTTTGCAAAGATGGATA
AAGTTTTAAACAGAGAGGAATCTTTGCAGCTAATGGACCTTCTAGGTCTTGAAAGGAGTGGGAATTGGCT
CCGGTGCCCGTCAGTGGGCAGAGCGCACATCGCCCACAGTCCCCGAGAAGTTGGGGGGAGGGGTCGGCAA
TTGAACCGGTGCCTAGAGAAGGTGGCGCGGGGTAAACTGGGAAAGTGATGTCGTGTACTGGCTCCGCCTT
TTTCCCGAGGGTGGGGGAGAACCGTATATAAGTGCAGTAGTCGCCGTGAACGTTCTTTTTCGCAACGGGT
TTGCCGCCAGAACACAGGTAAGTGCCGTGTGTGGTTCCCGCGGGCCTGGCCTCTTTACGGGTTATGGCCC
TTGCGTGCCTTGAATTACTTCCACCTGGCTGCAGTACGTGATTCTTGATCCCGAGCTTCGGGTTGGAAGT
GGGTGGGAGAGTTCGAGGCCTTGCGCTTAAGGAGCCCCTTCGCCTCGTGCTTGAGTTGAGGCCTGGCCTG
GGCGCTGGGGCCGCCGCGTGCGAATCTGGTGGCACCTTCGCGCCTGTCTCGCTGCTTTCGATAAGTCTCT
AGCCATTTAAAATTTTTGATGACCTGCTGCGACGCTTTTTTTCTGGCAAGATAGTCTTGTAAATGCGGGC
CAAGATCTGCACACTGGTATTTCGGTTTTTGGGGCCGCGGGCGGCGACGGGGCCCGTGCGTCCCAGCGCA
CATGTTCGGCGAGGCGGGGCCTGCGAGCGCGGCCACCGAGAATCGGACGGGGGTAGTCTCAAGCTGGCCG
GCCTGCTCTGGTGCCTGGCCTCGCGCCGCCGTGTATCGCCCCGCCCTGGGCGGCAAGGCTGGCCCGGTCG
GCACCAGTTGCGTGAGCGGAAAGATGGCCGCTTCCCGGCCCTGCTGCAGGGAGCTCAAAATGGAGGACGC
GGCGCTCGGGAGAGCGGGCGGGTGAGTCACCCACACAAAGGAAAAGGGCCTTTCCGTCCTCAGCCGTCGC
TTCATGTGACTCCACGGAGTACCGGGCGCCGTCCAGGCACCTCGATTAGTTCTCGAGCTTTTGGAGTACG
TCGTCTTTAGGTTGGGGGGAGGGGTTTTATGCGATGGAGTTTCCCCACACTGAGTGGGTGGAGACTGAAG
TTAGGCCAGCTTGGCACTTGATGTAATTCTCCTTGGAATTTGCCCTTTTTGAGTTTGGATCTTGGTTCAT
TCTCAAGCCTCAGACAGTGGTTCAAAGTTTTTTTCTTCCATTTCAGGTGTCGTGAGGAATTCTGCAGTCG
ATCGACGGTACCGCGGGCCCGGGATCCACGGTCGCCACCATGGGGGCAGGTGCCACCGGCCGCGCCATGG
ACGGGCCGCGCCTGCTGCTGTTGCTGCTTCTGGGGGTGTCCCTTGGAGGTGCCAAGGAGGCATGCCAGCC
CGAGCTGGCCCCCGAGGACCCCGAGGACGGAGGAGGCGGGGGAGGGAGCGGCTTCGCCAACGAGCTGGGC
CCCAGGCTGATGGGCAAGTGCGGAGGAGGCGGGGGAGGGAACTGGTCCCACCCCCAATTCGAGAAACCCA
CAGGCCTGTACACACACAGCGGTGAGTGCTGCAAAGCCTGCAACCTGGGCGAGGGTGTGGCCCAGCCTTG
TGGAGCCAACCAGACCGTGTGTGAGCCCTGCCTGGACAGCGTGACGTTCTCCGACGTGGTGAGCGCGACC
GAGCCGTGCAAGCCGTGCACCGAGTGCGTGGGGCTCCAGAGCATGTCGGCGCCGTGCGTGGAGGCCGACG
ACGCCGTGTGCCGCTGCGCCTACGGCTACTACCAGGATGAGACGACTGGGCGCTGCGAGGCGTGCCGCGT
GTGCGAGGCGGGCTCGGGCCTCGTGTTCTCCTGCCAGGACAAGCAGAACACCGTGTGCGAGGAGTGCCCC
GACGGCACGTATTCCGACGAGGCCAACCACGTGGACCCGTGCCTGCCCTGCACCGTGTGCGAGGACACCG
AGCGCCAGCTCCGCGAGTGCACACGCTGGGCCGACGCCGAGTGCGAGGAGATCCCTGGCCGTTGGATTAC
ACGGTCCACACCCCCAGAGGGCTCGGACAGCACAGCCCCCAGCACCCAGGAGCCTGAGGCACCTCCAGAA
CAAGACCTCATAGCCAGCACGGTGGCAGGTGTGGTGACCACAGTGATGGGCAGCTCCCAGCCCGTGGTGA
CCCGAGGCACCACCGACAACCTCATCCCTGTCTATTGCTCCATCCTGGCTGCTGTGGTTGTGGGCCTTGT
GGCCTACATAGCCTTCAAGAGGTGGAACAGGGGTATCCTCTAGAGCGGCCGCGTCGACAATCAACCTCTG
GATTACAAAATTTGTGAAAGATTGACTGGTATTCTTAACTATGTTGCTCCTTTTACGCTATGTGGATACG
CTGCTTTAATGCCTTTGTATCATGCTATTGCTTCCCGTATGGCTTTCATTTTCTCCTCCTTGTATAAATC
CTGGTTGCTGTCTCTTTATGAGGAGTTGTGGCCCGTTGTCAGGCAACGTGGCGTGGTGTGCACTGTGTTT
GCTGACGCAACCCCCACTGGTTGGGGCATTGCCACCACCTGTCAGCTCCTTTCCGGGACTTTCGCTTTCC
CCCTCCCTATTGCCACGGCGGAACTCATCGCCGCCTGCCTTGCCCGCTGCTGGACAGGGGCTCGGCTGTT
GGGCACTGACAATTCCGTGGTGTTGTCGGGGAAGCTGACGTCCTTTCCATGGCTGCTCGCCTGTGTTGCC
ACCTGGATTCTGCGCGGGACGTCCTTCTGCTACGTCCCTTCGGCCCTCAATCCAGCGGACCTTCCTTCCC
GCGGCCTGCTGCCGGCTCTGCGGCCTCTTCCGCATCTTCGCCTTCGCCCTCAGACGAGTCGGATCTCCCT
TTGGGCCGCCTCCCCGCCTGGGTACCTTTAAGACCAATGACTTACAAGGCAGCTGTAGATCTTAGCCACT
TTTTAAAAGAAAAGGGGGGACTGGAAGGGCTAATTCACTCCCAACGAAGATAAGATCTGCTTTTTGCTTG
TACTGGGTCTCTCTGGTTAGACCAGATCTGAGCCTGGGAGCTCTCTGGCTAACTAGGGAACCCACTGCTT
AAGCCTCAATAAAGCTTGCCTTGAGTGCTTCAAGTAGTGTGTGCCCGTCTGTTGTGTGACTCTGGTAACT
AGAGATCCCTCAGACCCTTTTAGTCAGTGTGGAAAATCTCTAGCAGTAGTAGTTCATGTCATCTTATTAT
TCAGTATTTATAACTTGCAAAGAAATGAATATCAGAGAGTGAGAGGAACTTGTTTATTGCAGCTTATAAT
GGTTACAAATAAAGCAATAGCATCACAAATTTCACAAATAAAGCATTTTTTTCACTGCATTCTAGTTGTG
GTTTGTCCAAACTCATCAATGTATCTTATCATGTCTGGCTCTAGCTATCCCGCCCCTAACTCCGCCCATC
CCGCCCCTAACTCCGCCCAGTTCCGCCCATTCTCCGCCCCATGGCTGACTAATTTTTTTTATTTATGCAG
AGGCCGAGGCCGCCTCGGCCTCTGAGCTATTCCAGAAGTAGTGAGGAGGCTTTTTTGGAGGCCTAGGGAC
GTACCCAATTCGCCCTATAGTGAGTCGTATTACGCGCGCTCACTGGCCGTCGTTTTACAACGTCGTGACT
GGGAAAACCCTGGCGTTACCCAACTTAATCGCCTTGCAGCACATCCCCCTTTCGCCAGCTGGCGTAATAG
CGAAGAGGCCCGCACCGATCGCCCTTCCCAACAGTTGCGCAGCCTGAATGGCGAATGGG
[124 nt withheld, positions 4400-4523]
C
[91 nt withheld, positions 4525-4615]
A
[49 nt withheld, positions 4617-4665]
CCTTTGACGTTGGAGTCCACGTTCTTT
[37 nt withheld, positions 4693-4729]
ACCCTATCTCGGTCTATTCTTTTGATTTATAAGGGATTTTGCCGATTTCGGCCTATTGGTTAAAAAATGA
GCTGATTTAACAAAAATTTAACGCGAATTTTAACAAAATATTAACGCTTACAATTTAGGTGGCACTTTTC
GGGGAAATGTGCGCGGAACCCCTATTTGTTTATTTTTCTAAATACATTCAAATATGTATCCGCTCATGAG
ACAATAACCCTGATAAATGCTTCAATAATATTGAAAAAGGAAGAGTATGAGTATTCAACATTTCCGTGTC
GCCCTTATTCCCTTTTTTGCGGCATTTTGCCTTCCTGTTTTTGCTCACCCAGAAACGCTGGTGAAAGTAA
AAGATGCTGAAGATCAGTTGGGTGCACGAGTGGGTTACATCGAACTGGATCTCAACAGCGGTAAGATCCT
TGAGAGTTTTCGCCCCGAAGAACGTTTTCCAATGATGAGCACTTTTAAAGTTCTGCTATGTGGCGCGGTA
TTATCCCGTATTGACGCCGGGCAAGAGCAACTCGGTCGCCGCATACACTATTCTCAGAATGACTTGGTTG
AGTACTCACCAGTCACAGAAAAGCATCTTACGGATGGCATGACAGTAAGAGAATTATGCAGTGCTGCCAT
AACCATGAGTGATAACACTGCGGCCAACTTACTTCTGACAACGATCGGAGGACCGAAGGAGCTAACCGCT
TTTTTGCACAACATGGGGGATCATGTAACTCGCCTTGATCGTTGGGAACCGGAGCTGAATGAAGCCATAC
CAAACGACGAGCGTGACACCACGATGCCTGTAGCAATGGCAACAACGTTGCGCAAACTATTAACTGGCGA
ACTACTTACTCTAGCTTCCCGGCAACAATTAATAGACTGGATGGAGGCGGATAAAGTTGCAGGACCACTT
CTGCGCTCGGCCCTTCCGGCTGGCTGGTTTATTGCTGATAAATCTGGAGCCGGTGAGCGTGGGTCTCGCG
GTATCATTGCAGCACTGGGGCCAGATGGTAAGCCCTCCCGTATCGTAGTTATCTACACGACGGGGAGTCA
GGCAACTATGGATGAACGAAATAGACAGATCGCTGAGATAGGTGCCTCACTGATTAAGCATTGGTAACTG
TCAGACCAAGTTTACTCATATATACTTTAGATTGATTTAAAACTTCATTTTTAATTTAAAAGGATCTAGG
TGAAGATCCTTTTTGATAATCTCATGACCAAAATCCCTTAACGTGAGTTTTCGTTCCACTGAGCGTCAGA
CCCCGTAGAAAAGATCAAAGGATCTTCTTGAGATCCTTTTTTTCTGCGCGTAATCTGCTGCTTGCAAACA
AAAAAACCACCGCTACCAGCGGTGGTTTGTTTGCCGGATCAAGAGCTACCAACTCTTTTTCCGAAGGTAA
CTGGCTTCAGCAGAGCGCAGATACCAAATACTGTTCTTCTAGTGTAGCCGTAGTTAGGCCACCACTTCAA
GAACTCTGTAGCACCGCCTACATACCTCGCTCTGCTAATCCTGTTACCAGTGGCTGCTGCCAGTGGCGAT
AAGTCGTGTCTTACCGGGTTGGACTCAAGACGATAGTTACCGGATAAGGCGCAGCGGTCGGGCTGAACGG
GGGGTTCGTGCACACAGCCCAGCTTGGAGCGAACGACCTACACCGAACTGAGATACCTACAGCGTGAGCT
ATGAGAAAGCGCCACGCTTCCCGAAGGGAGAAAGGCGGACAGGTATCCGGTAAGCGGCAGGGTCGGAACA
GGAGAGCGCACGAGGGAGCTTCCAGGGGGAAACGCCTGGTATCTTTATAGTCCTGTCGGGTTTCGCCACC
TCTGACTTGAGCGTCGATTTTTGTGATGCTCGTCAGGGGGGCGGAGCCTATGGAAAAACGCCAGCAACGC
GGCCTTTTTACGGTTCCTGGCCTTTTGCTGGCCTTTTGCTCACATGTTCTTTCCTGCGTTATCCCCTGAT
TCTGTGGATAACCGTATTACCGCCTTTGAGTGAGCTGATACCGCTCGCCGCAGCCGAACGACCGAGCGCA
GCGAGTCAGTGAGCGAGGAAGCGGAAGAGCGCCCAATACGCAAACCGCCTCTCCCCGCGCGTTGGCCGAT
TCATTAATGCAGCTGGCACGACAGGTTTCCCGACTGGAAAGCGGGCAGTGAGCGCAACGCAATTAATGTG
AGTTAGCTCACTCATTAGGCACCCCAGGCTTTACACTTTATGCTTCCGGCTCGTATGTTGTGTGGAATTG
TGAGCGGATAACAATTTCACACAGGAAACAGCTATGACCATGATTACGCCAAGCGCGCAATTAACCCTCA
CTAAAGGGAACAAAAGCTGGAGCTGCAAGCTTAATGTAGTCTTATGCAATACTCTTGTAGTCTTGCAACA
TGGTAACGATGAGTTAGCAACATGCCTTACAAGGAGAGAAAAAGCACCGTGCATGGCGATTGGTGGAAGT
AAGGTGGTACGATCGTGCCTTATTAGGAAGGCAACAGACGGGTCTGACATGGATTGGACGAACCACTGAA
TTGCCGCATTGCAGAGATATTGTATTTAAGTGCCTAGCTCGATACATAAACGGGTCTCTCTGGTTAGACC
AGATCTGAGCCTGGGAGCTCTCTGGCTAACTAGGGAACCCACTGCTTAAGCCTCAATAAAGCTTGCCTTG
AGTGCTTCAAGTAGTGTGTGCCCGTCTGTTGTGTGACTCTGGTAACTAGAGATCCCTCAGACCCTTTTAG
TCAGTGTGGAAAATCTCTAGCAGTGGCGCCCGAACAGGGACTTGAAAGCGAAAGGGAAACCAGAGGAGCT
CTCTCGACGCAGGACTCGGCTTGCTGAAGCGCGCACGGCAAGAGGCGAGGGGCGGCGACTGGTGAGTACG
CCAAAAATTTTGACTAGCGGAGGCTAGAAGGAGAGAGATGGGTGCGAGAGCGTCAGTATTAAGCGGGGGA
GAATTAGATCGCGATGGGAAAAAATTCGGTTAAGGCCAGGGGGAAAGAAAAAATATAAATTAAAACATAT
AGTATGGGCAAGCAGGGAGCTAGAACGATTCGCAGTTAATCCTGGCCTGTTAGAAACATCAGAAGGCTGT
AGACAAATACTGGGACAGCTACAACCATCCCTTCAGACAGGATCAGAAGAACTTAGATCATTATATAATA
CAGTAGCAACCCTCTATTGTGTGCATCAAAGGATAGAGATAAAAGACACCAAGGAAGCTTTAGACAAGAT
AGAGGAAGAGCAAAACAAAAGTAAGACCACCGCACAGCAAGCGGCCGCTGATCTTCAGACCTGGAGGAGG
AGATATGAGGGACAATTGGAGAAGTGAATTATATAAATATAAAGTAGTAAAAATTGAACCATTAGGAGTA
GCACCCACCAAGGCAAAGAGAAGAGTGGTGCAGAGAGAAAAAAGAGCAGTGGGAATAGGAGCTTTGTTCC
TTGGGTTCTTGGGAGCAGCAGGAAGCACTATGGGCGCAGCGTCAATGACGCTGACGGTACAGGCCAGACA
ATTATTGTCTGGTATAGTGCAGCAGCAGAACAATTTGCTGAGGGCTATTGAGGCGCAACAGCATCTGTTG
CAACTCACAGTCTGGGGCATCAAGCAGCTCCAGGCAAGAATCCTGGCTGTGGAAAGATACCTAAAGGATC
AACAGCTCCTGGGGATTTGGGGTTGCTCTGGAAAACTCATTTGCACCACTGCTGTGCCTTGGAATGCTAG
TTGGAGTAATAAATCTCTGGAACAGATTTGGAATCACACGACCTGGATGGAGTGGGACAGAGAAATTAAC
AATTACACAAGCTTAATACACTCCTTAATTGAAGAATCGCAAAACCAGCAAGAAAAGAATGAACAAGAAT
TATTGGAATTAGATAAATGGGCAAGTTTGTGGAATTGGTTTAACATAACAAATTGGCTGTGGTATATAAA
ATTATTCATAATGATAGTAGGAGGCTTGGTAGGTTTAAGAATAGTTTTTGCTGTACTTTCTATAGTGAAT
AGAGTTAGGCAGGGATATTCACCATTATCGTTTCAGACCCACCTCCCAACCCCGAGGGGACCCGACAGGC
CCGAAGGAATAGAAGAAGAAGGTGGAGAGAGAGACAGAGACAGATCCATTCGATTAGTGAACGGATC
Features (pLannotate 1.2.2; 29 found; start..end, strand, type, name):
     50..290     +  promoter       U6 promoter: RNA polymerase III promoter for human U6 snRNA
    317..392     +  misc_RNA       gRNA scaffold: guide RNA scaffold for the Streptococcus pyogenes CRISPR/Cas9 system
    440..557     +  misc_feature   cPPT/CTS: central polypurine tract and central termination sequence of HIV-1
    624..690     +  CDS            small t antigen (fragment): SV40 (simian virus 40) small t antigen
    697..1875    +  promoter       EF-1α promoter: strong constitutive promoter for human elongation factor EF-1α
   1892..1917    +  misc_feature   MCS (fragment): multiple cloning site
   1930..2898    +  CDS            NGFR (fragment): TNR16_HUMAN - Also known as TNFRSF16. Experimental evidence at protein level: Swiss-Prot protein existence level 1. Low affinity receptor which can bind to NGF, BDNF, NTF3, and NTF4. Forms a heterodimeric receptor with SORCS2 that binds the precursor forms of NGF, BDNF and NTF3 with high affinity, and has much lower affinity for mature NGF and BDNF (PubMed:24908487). Plays an important role in differentiation and survival of specific neuronal populations during development (By similarity). Can mediate cell survival as well as cell death of neural cells. Plays a role in the inactivation of RHOA
   2929..3517    +  misc_feature   WPRE: woodchuck hepatitis virus posttranscriptional regulatory element
   3522..3659    +  CDS            nef (fragment): NEF_HV1LA - Experimental evidence at protein level: Swiss-Prot protein existence level 1. Extracellular Nef protein targets CD4(+) T-lymphocytes for apoptosis by interacting with CXCR4 surface receptors. From Human immunodeficiency virus type 1 group M subtype B (isolate Lai) (HIV-1).
   3645..3825    +  LTR            5' LTR (truncated): truncated 5' long terminal repeat (LTR) from HIV-1
   3897..4018    +  polyA_signal   SV40 poly(A) signal: SV40 polyadenylation signal
   4058..4193    +  rep_origin     SV40 ori: SV40 origin of replication
   4214..4232    -  promoter       T7 promoter: promoter for bacteriophage T7 RNA polymerase
   4240..4395    +  CDS            lacZα (fragment): LacZα fragment of β-galactosidase; lacZ fragment
   4400..4828    +  rep_origin     f1 ori (sequence partly withheld): f1 bacteriophage origin of replication; arrow indicates direction of (+) strand synthesis
   4881..4985    +  promoter       AmpR promoter: bla
   4986..5846    +  CDS            AmpR: β-lactamase; bla; confers resistance to ampicillin, carbenicillin, and related antibiotics
   6017..6605    +  rep_origin     ori: high-copy-number ColE1/pMB1/pBR322/pUC origin of replication
   6788..6880    +  CDS            lacI (fragment): lac repressor; lacI; The lac repressor binds to the lac operator to inhibit transcription in E. coli. This inhibition can be relieved by adding lactose or isopropyl-β-D-thiogalactopyranoside (IPTG).
   6893..6914    +  protein_bind   CAP binding site: CAP binding activates transcription in the presence of cAMP. E. coli catabolite activator protein
   6929..6959    +  promoter       lac promoter: promoter for the E. coli lac operon
   6967..6983    +  protein_bind   lac operator: The lac repressor binds to the lac operator to inhibit transcription in E. coli. This inhibition can be relieved by adding lactose or isopropyl-β-D-thiogalactopyranoside (IPTG). lac repressor encoded by lacI
   7028..7046    +  promoter       T3 promoter: promoter for bacteriophage T3 RNA polymerase
   7074..7300    +  promoter       RSV promoter: Rous sarcoma virus enhancer/promoter
   7301..7481    +  LTR            5' LTR (truncated): truncated 5' long terminal repeat (LTR) from HIV-1
   7528..7653    +  misc_feature   HIV-1 Ψ: packaging signal of human immunodeficiency virus type 1
   7637..8000    +  CDS            HIV-1 gag (fragment): gag protein from human immunodeficiency virus 1; gag
   8146..8379    +  misc_feature   RRE: The Rev response element (RRE) of HIV-1 allows for Rev-dependent mRNA export from the nucleus to the cytoplasm.
   8756..8856    +  CDS            Rev (fragment): human immunodeficiency virus 1 (HIV-1) Rev protein; rev; enhances nuclear export of unspliced and incompletely spliced viral mRNAs
