[The description below was written by a language model from this plasmid's Addgene catalogue record and pLannotate feature annotations shown in this document.]
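Description:
pLKO_HSV.Ollas.NWS_NGFR is a lentiviral CRISPR vector built on the pLKO backbone, combining an sgRNA expression cassette with a protein barcode ("Pro-Code") reporter. The 8.9 kb sequenced plasmid is propagated in E. coli through a high-copy ColE1/pUC-type origin with ampicillin selection (AmpR), and it also carries an f1 origin and an SV40 origin. The viral portion has a third-generation-style layout. An RSV promoter fused to a truncated HIV-1 5' LTR drives the genomic RNA, followed by the Ψ packaging signal with a gag fragment, the Rev response element and the cPPT/CTS. A second truncated LTR annotation lies downstream of the payload in the 3' LTR position, followed by an SV40 polyadenylation signal.

Two expression units sit between the LTRs. A human U6 RNA polymerase III promoter lies just upstream of the S. pyogenes Cas9 guide RNA scaffold, leaving a short gap that serves as the site for cloning an sgRNA spacer. No Cas9 is annotated, so the nuclease must be supplied separately. Downstream, the EF-1α promoter drives human NGFR truncated to remove its signaling domain (dNGFR). This inert cell-surface scaffold is fused at its N terminus to the epitope combination HSV, Ollas and NWS, and a WPRE follows to enhance transcript expression. The epitope tags are listed in the catalogue fields but are not annotated separately in the feature table.

The specific trio of epitopes marks which vector, and hence which guide, a transduced cell received, and it can be read by antibody staining. Pooling vectors with different epitope combinations allows vector and cell tracking. It also enables phenotypic CRISPR screens at single-cell resolution by cytometry.
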