Addgene plasmid #158271: pLKO_HSV.Ollas.NWS_NGFR
Purpose: Protein Barcode (Pro-Code) for vector/cell tracking. Contains U6 trRNA cassette for sgRNA cloning. Enables phenotypic CRISPR screens at a single cell resolution (using cytometry).
Depositing lab: Brian Brown. Depositing organization: Icahn School of Medicine at Mount Sinai. Publication: Protein Barcodes Enable High-Dimensional Single-Cell CRISPR Screens. Wroblewska A, Dhainaut M, Ben-Zvi B, Rose SA, Park ES, Amir ED, Bektesevic A, Baccarini A, Merad M, Rahman AH, Brown BD. Cell. 2018 Nov 1;175(4):1141-1155.e16. doi: 10.1016/j.cell.2018.09.022. Epub 2018 Oct 18. PubMed 30343902.
Backbone
  Vector backbone: pLKO
  Backbone size w/o insert (bp): 9000
  Vector type: Lentiviral, CRISPR
Growth in bacteria
  Bacterial resistance: Ampicillin, 100 μg/mL
  Growth temperature: 37°C
  Growth strain: NEB Stable
  Copy number: High Copy
Gene/Insert
  Gene/Insert name: Pro-Code Tagged human dNGFR
  Species: H. sapiens (human)
  Insert size (bp): 1000
  Mutation: Truncation of the signaling domain
  Entrez Gene: NGFR (a.k.a. CD271, Gp80-LNGFR, TNFRSF16, p75(NTR), p75NTR)
  Promoter: EF1a
  Tag / fusion protein: HSV.Ollas.NWS (N terminal on insert)
  Cloning method: Restriction Enzyme; 5′ cloning site Unknown (unknown if destroyed)
  Sequencing primers: 5′ cctttttgagtttggatcttggttcat
Terms and licenses: Academic/Nonprofit Terms; Industry Terms: Not Available to Industry
How to cite: pLKO_HSV.Ollas.NWS_NGFR was a gift from Brian Brown (Addgene plasmid # 158271 ; http://n2t.net/addgene:158271 ; RRID:Addgene_158271)
