>Addgene plasmid #158271 | pLKO_HSV.Ollas.NWS_NGFR | depositor partial sequence | sequence record 305411 | Tagged NGFR
ATGGGGGCAGGTGCCACCGGCCGCGCCATGGACGGGCCGCGCCTGCTGCTGTTGCTGCTTCTGGGGGTGT
CCCTTGGAGGTGCCAAGGAGGCATGCCAGCCCGAGCTGGCCCCCGAGGACCCCGAGGACGGAGGAGGCGG
GGGAGGGAGCGGCTTCGCCAACGAGCTGGGCCCCAGGCTGATGGGCAAGTGCGGAGGAGGCGGGGGAGGG
AACTGGTCCCACCCCCAATTCGAGAAACCCACAGGCCTGTACACACACAGCGGTGAGTGCTGCAAAGCCT
GCAACCTGGGCGAGGGTGTGGCCCAGCCTTGTGGAGCCAACCAGACCGTGTGTGAGCCCTGCCTGGACAG
CGTGACGTTCTCCGACGTGGTGAGCGCGACCGAGCCGTGCAAGCCGTGCACCGAGTGCGTGGGGCTCCAG
AGCATGTCGGCGCCGTGCGTGGAGGCCGACGACGCCGTGTGCCGCTGCGCCTACGGCTACTACCAGGATG
AGACGACTGGGCGCTGCGAGGCGTGCCGCGTGTGCGAGGCGGGCTCGGGCCTCGTGTTCTCCTGCCAGGA
CAAGCAGAACACCGTGTGCGAGGAGTGCCCCGACGGCACGTATTCCGACGAGGCCAACCACGTGGACCCG
TGCCTGCCCTGCACCGTGTGCGAGGACACCGAGCGCCAGCTCCGCGAGTGCACACGCTGGGCCGACGCCG
AGTGCGAGGAGATCCCTGGCCGTTGGATTACACGGTCCACACCCCCAGAGGGCTCGGACAGCACAGCCCC
CAGCACCCAGGAGCCTGAGGCACCTCCAGAACAAGACCTCATAGCCAGCACGGTGGCAGGTGTGGTGACC
ACAGTGATGGGCAGCTCCCAGCCCGTGGTGACCCGAGGCACCACCGACAACCTCATCCCTGTCTATTGCT
CCATCCTGGCTGCTGTGGTTGTGGGCCTTGTGGCCTACATAGCCTTCAAGAGGTGGAACAGGGGTATCCT
CTAG
